Addgene plasmid #146351: pAc5.1B-EGFP-DmGe1_944-1354-V5His6_G
Purpose: Insect Expression of DmGe1_944-1354
Depositing lab: Elisa Izaurralde. Depositing organization: Max Planck Institute for Developmental Biology.
Backbone
  Vector backbone: Unknown
  Vector type: Insect Expression
Growth in bacteria
  Bacterial resistance: Ampicillin, 100 μg/mL
  Growth temperature: 37°C
  Growth strain: DH5alpha
  Copy number: Low Copy
Gene/Insert
  Gene/Insert name: DmGe1_944-1354 (alt name: EDC4)
  Species: D. melanogaster (fly)
  Entrez Gene: Ge-1 (a.k.a. Dmel_CG6181, CG6181, Dmel\CG6181, EDC4, GE-1, dGe-1)
  Cloning method: Unknown
Terms and licenses: Academic/Nonprofit Terms; Industry Terms: Not Available to Industry
Depositor comments: ORF extracted from NCBI:NM_135642.2 Plasmids from this collection were made available to the research community and donated after the lab closed. Please note that the sequence provided by the depositing laboratory may be theoretical/predicted or based on Sanger sequencing results. There may be discrepancies between sequencing results obtained by Addgene and the depositor sequence. If an Addgene verified sequence is not available, please contact before placing your order to request that our lab fully sequence the plasmid.
How to cite: pAc5.1B-EGFP-DmGe1_944-1354-V5His6_G was a gift from Elisa Izaurralde (Addgene plasmid # 146351 ; http://n2t.net/addgene:146351 ; RRID:Addgene_146351)
