[The description below was written by a language model from this plasmid's Addgene catalogue record and pLannotate feature annotations shown in this document.]
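Description:
pAc5.1B-EGFP-DmGe1_944-1354-V5His6_G is a 7.3 kb insect expression plasmid for producing a fluorescently tagged C-terminal fragment of the Drosophila melanogaster decapping factor Ge-1 (EDC4, CG6181). The catalogue lists the backbone as unknown, although the name and the annotated parts point to a pAc5.1-type vector. It is propagated in E. coli through a ColE1/pUC-type origin and selected with ampicillin via the bla gene and its native promoter. The feature annotation calls the origin high-copy, whereas the repository entry records the plasmid as low copy. Short annotated fragments of a tetracycline resistance gene and of SV40 large T antigen appear to be backbone remnants rather than functional elements.

The expression cassette is driven by the Drosophila actin 5C (Ac5) promoter, a strong constitutive promoter commonly used in cultured fly cells. Downstream, EGFP is followed on the same strand by the Ge-1 segment covering residues 944–1354, with the ORF taken from the NCBI reference transcript according to the depositor. A V5 epitope tag lies after the insert, and an SV40 polyadenylation signal ends the transcription unit. The name also indicates a His6 tag, but the feature table does not annotate one, and the record does not confirm whether the C-terminal tags are read in frame with the insert or preceded by a stop codon.

Ge-1 is annotated as acting in mRNA decapping and in silencing of a subset of miRNA targets. An N-terminal EGFP fusion of a defined fragment would suit localisation or interaction and domain-mapping experiments in insect cells, though the record states only insect expression as the purpose. The depositor sequence may be theoretical rather than fully verified.
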