Features (pLannotate 1.2.2; 10 found; start..end, strand, type, name):
     56..2568    +  promoter       Ac5 promoter: Drosophila melanogaster actin 5C promoter
   2588..3304    +  CDS            EGFP: EGFP is a basic (constitutively fluorescent) green fluorescent protein published in 1996, derived from Aequorea victoria. It is reported to be a rapidly-maturing weak dimer with moderate acid sensitivity.
   3344..4579    +  CDS            Ge-1 (fragment): EDC4_DROME - Experimental evidence at protein level: Swiss-Prot protein existence level 1. In the process of mRNA degradation, seems to play a role in mRNA decapping. Required for silencing a subset of endogenous miRNA targets. From Drosophila melanogaster (Fruit fly).
   4604..4645    +  CDS            V5 tag: epitope tag from simian virus 5
   4745..4879    -  polyA_signal   SV40 poly(A) signal: SV40 polyadenylation signal
   4902..4986    -  CDS            large T antigen (fragment): large T antigen from SV40 (simian virus 40)
   4987..5457    +  CDS            TcR (fragment): tetracycline efflux protein; tet; confers resistance to tetracycline
   5501..6089    -  rep_origin     ori: high-copy-number ColE1/pMB1/pBR322/pUC origin of replication
   6260..7120    -  CDS            AmpR: β-lactamase; bla; confers resistance to ampicillin, carbenicillin, and related antibiotics
   7121..7225    -  promoter       AmpR promoter: bla
>Addgene plasmid #146351 | pAc5.1B-EGFP-DmGe1_944-1354-V5His6_G | depositor full sequence | sequence record 288796 | Full Sequence
CTTCAAGGAATTAATTCTATATTCTAAAAACACAAATGATACTTCTAAAAAAAATCATGAATGGCATCAA
CTCTGAATCAAATCTTTGCAGATGCACCTACTTCTCATTTCCACTGTCACATCATTTTTCCAGATCTCGC
TGCCTGTTATGTGGCCCACAAACCAAGACACGTTTTATGGCCATTAAAGCTGGCTGATCGTCGCCAAACA
CCAAATACATATCAATATGTACATTCGAGAAAGAAGCGATCAAAGAAGCGTCTTCGGGCGAGTAGGAGAA
TGCGGAGGAGAAGGAGAACGAGCTGATCTAGTATCTCTCCACAATCCAATGCCAACTGACCAACTGGCCA
TATTCGGAGCAATTTGAAGCCAATTTCCATCGCCTGGCGATCGCTCCATTCTTGGCTATATGTTTTTCAC
CGTTCCCGGGGCCATTTTCAAAGACTCGTCGGTAAGATAAGATTGTGTCACTCGCTGTCTCTCTTCATTT
GTCGAAGAATGCTGAGGAATTTCGCGATGACGTCGGCGAGTATTTTGAAGAATGAGAATAATTTGTATTT
ATACGAAAATCAGTTAGTGGAATTTTCTACAAAAACATGTTATCTATAGATAATTTTGTTGCAAAATATG
TTGACTATGACAAAGATTGTATGTATATACCTTTAATGTATTCTCATTTTCTTATGTATTTATAATGGCA
ATGATGATACTGATGATATTTTAAGATGATGCCAGACCACAGGCTGATTTCTGCGTCTTTTGCCGAACGC
AGTGCATGTGCGGTTGTTGTTTTTTGGAATAGTTTCAATTTTCGGACTGTCCGCTTTGATTTCAGTTTCT
TGGCTTATTCAAAAAGCAAAGTAAAGCCAAAAAAGCGAGATGGCAATACCAAATGCGGCAAAACGGTAGT
GGAAGGAAAGGGGTGCGGGGCAGCGGAAGGAAGGGTGGGGCGGGGCGTGGCGGGGTCTGTGGCTGGGCGC
GACGTCACCGACGTTGGAGCCACTCCTTTGACCATGTGTGCGTGTGTGTATTATTCGTGTCTCGCCACTC
GCCGGTTGTTTTTTTCTTTTTATCTCGCTCTCTCTAGCGCCATCTCGTACGCATGCTCAACGCACCGCAT
GTTGCCGTGTCCTTTATGCGTCATTTTGGCTCGAAATAGGCAATTATTTAAACAAAGATTAGTCAACGAA
AACGCTAAAATAAATAAGTCTACAATATGGTTACTTATTGCCATGTGTGTGCAGCCAACGATAGCAACAA
AAGCAACAACACAGTGGCTTTCCCTCTTTCACTTTTTGTTTGCAAGCGCGTGCGAGCAAGACGGCACGAC
CGGCAAACGCAATTACGCTGACAAAGAGCAGACGAAGTTTTGGCCGAAAAACATCAAGGCGCCTGATACG
AATGCATTTGCAATAACAATTGCGATATTTAATATTGTTTATGAAGCTGTTTGACTTCAAAACACACAAA
AAAAAAAATAAAACAAATTATTTGAAAGAGAATTAGGAATCGGACAGCTTATCGTTACGGGCTAACAGCA
CACCGAGACGAAATAGCTTACCTGACGTCACAGCCTCTGGAAGAACTGCCGCCAAGCAGAGAGAGAGAGA
AAAAGAGGGAGAGCAGCTTAGACCGCATGTGCTTGTGTGTGAGGCGTCTCTCTCTTCGTCTCCTGTTTGC
GCAAACGCATAGACTGCACTGAGAAAATCGATTACCTATTTTTTATGAATGAATATTTGCACTATTACTA
TTCAAAACTATTAAGATAGCAATCACATTCAATAGCCAAATACTATACCACCTGAGCGATGCAACGAAAT
GATCAATTTGAGCAAAAATGCTGCATATTTAGGACGGCATCATTATAGAAATGCTTCTTGCTGTGTACTT
TTCTCTCGTCTGGCAGCTGTTTCGCCGTTATTGTTAAAACCGGCTTAAGTTAGGTGTGTTTTCTACGACT
AGTGATGCCCCTACTAGAAGATGTGTGTTGCACAAATGTCCCTGAATAACCAATTTGAAGTGCAGATAGC
AGTAAACGTAAGCTAATATGAATATTATTTAACTGTAATGTTTTAATATCGCTGGACATTACTAATAAAC
CCACTATAAACACATGTACATATGTATGTTTTGGCATACAATGAGTAGTTGGGGAAAAAATGTGTAAAAG
CACCGTGACCATCACAGCATAAAGATAACCAGCTGAAGTATCGAATATGAGTAACCCCCAAATTGAATCA
CATGCCGCAACTGATAGGACCCATGGAAGTACACTCTTCATGGCGATATACAAGACACACACAAGCACGA
ACACCCAGTTGCGGAGGAAATTCTCCGTAAATGAAAACCCAATCGGCGAACAATTCATACCCATATATGG
TAAAAGTTTTGAACGCGACTTGAGAGCGGAGAGCATTGCGGCTGATAAGGTTTTAGCGCTAAGCGGGCTT
TATAAAACGGGCTGCGGGACCAGTTTTCATATCACTACCGTTTGAGTTCTTGTGCTGTGTGGATACTCCT
CCCGACACAAAGCCGCTCCATCAGCCAGCAGTCGTCTAATCCAGAGACCCCGGATCGGGGTACCAACATG
GTGAGCAAGGGCGAGGAGCTGTTCACCGGGGTGGTGCCCATCCTGGTCGAGCTGGACGGCGACGTAAACG
GCCACAAGTTCAGCGTGTCCGGCGAGGGCGAGGGCGATGCCACCTACGGCAAGCTGACCCTGAAGTTCAT
CTGCACCACCGGCAAGCTGCCCGTGCCCTGGCCCACCCTCGTGACCACCCTGACCTACGGCGTGCAGTGC
TTCAGCCGCTACCCCGACCACATGAAGCAGCACGACTTCTTCAAGTCCGCCATGCCCGAAGGCTACGTCC
AGGAGCGCACCATCTTCTTCAAGGACGACGGCAACTACAAGACCCGCGCCGAGGTGAAGTTCGAGGGCGA
CACCCTGGTGAACCGCATCGAGCTGAAGGGCATCGACTTCAAGGAGGACGGCAACATCCTGGGGCACAAG
CTGGAGTACAACTACAACAGCCACAACGTCTATATCATGGCCGACAAGCAGAAGAACGGCATCAAGGTGA
ACTTCAAGATCCGCCACAACATCGAGGACGGCAGCGTGCAGCTCGCCGACCACTACCAGCAGAACACCCC
CATCGGCGACGGCCCCGTGCTGCTGCCCGACAACCACTACCTGAGCACCCAGTCCGCCCTGAGCAAAGAC
CCCAACGAGAAGCGCGATCACATGGTCCTGCTGGAGTTCGTGACCGCCGCCGGGATCACTCTCGGCATGG
ACGAGCTGTACAAGCCAAGCTTGAATTCTGCAGATATCCAGCACAGTGGCGGCCGCAATCTTAGTCAGCT
AGCATATAAAATTGAGATGCAACTGTCCAAGCTAATGGAGCAGTATCTCAAGCGATATGAAAACGAGCAT
AAGAAGAAACTGACGGAATTCTTGGCGGCGCGTGAGAGCCAAAACCGAGAGCTACGTGACTCCGTGCTGC
AGGTACTAAATCAGTATGTCATGAACCACTTTACGGACATTATTGGCAACGTTCTCAACATGGAACTGCA
GCGCCAACTGCTTCCTCGCGTGAATGCCAACATGGATCAGCTCCAAGCCCAAATGCAAGTGGAGATTGTG
CAGAAGCTGAGTGTGTTTGACAAAACGGTGAAGGAGAATATTGCCCAGGTGTGCAAGAGCAAGCAATTTC
TGGATACTTTTGGCAAGTCCGTGTTGATTGGTGTTCAAACCAGCCTACAAACCGCCTTCATTGAATCTAT
GAGCAGCACCTTGATTCCAGCTTATGAGAAGTCCTCGCAGAACATGTTTAAACAACTGCATGACGCTTTC
AGCGTGGGCATAAAAGACTTTATGGTCCAGTTTAACACCTACCTGCAGCACATGCCACAGCCCCAAGCCG
GGAGTGGCAATACGGAGGAGATAAACAACAAGTTGTCCATGCTTAAGCAATTGGTAGAGAGCAGCTTGCA
CAAGCACCGCACTGAACTCACGGACGCCATGCTCGAGACACAAAGAGAAGTGAAGAGCTTAGAGATTTTG
CTGGCGCGTCAGGTACAGGAAACGATCAGAGCAGAGCTACGCAAGCACATGGAAGCCCAGAACGTGGCAA
TGCGTTCGCAGGCAGCTACGCCTGCACCACCTTACGACCTCAGGGACAGCATTAAGCAGCTTTTGATGGC
TGGACAAATCAACAAGGCCTTCCATCAGGCTCTATTGGCCAACGACTTGGGCCTAGTGGAGTTCACTCTC
CGACACACGGACAGCAACCAGGCATTCGCACCAGAGGGATGCAGACTGGAGCAAAAGGTTCTACTGTCGC
TCATTCAGCAAATATCCGCTGACATGACCAATCACAATGAGCTTAAGCAGAGATATCTCAACGAGGCACT
GTTGGCCATCAATATGGCAGATCCCATTACCCGCGAGCACGCTCCTAAAGTGCTCACCGAGCTGTATCGC
AATTGTCAGCAGTTCATTAAGAACAGCCCCAAGAATTCGCAGTTCAGCAACGTCCGTCTGCTGATGAAGG
CAATCATAACGTACCGCGATCAGCTAAAAAGTCTAGAGGGCCCGCGGTTCGAAGGTAAGCCTATCCCTAA
CCCTCTCCTCGGTCTCGATTCTACGCGTACCGGTCATCATCACCATCACCATTGAGTTTAAACCCGCTGA
TCAGCCTCGACTGTGCCTTCTAAGGCCTGAGCTCGCTGATCAGCCTCGATCGAGGATCCAGACATGATAA
GATACATTGATGAGTTTGGACAAACCACAACTAGAATGCAGTGAAAAAAATGCTTTATTTGTGAAATTTG
TGATGCTATTGCTTTATTTGTAACCATTATAAGCTGCAATAAACAAGTTAACAACAACAATTGCATTCAT
TTTATGTTTCAGGTTCAGGGGGAGGTGTGGGAGGTTTTTTAAAGCAAGTAAAACCTCTACAAATGTGGTA
TGGCTGATTATGATCAGTCGACCGATGCCCTTGAGAGCCTTCAACCCAGTCAGCTCCTTCCGGTGGGCGC
GGGGCATGACTATCGTCGCCGCACTTATGACTGTCTTCTTTATCATGCAACTCGTAGGACAGGTGCCGGC
AGCGCTCTGGGTCATTTTCGGCGAGGACCGCTTTCGCTGGAGCGCGACGATGATCGGCCTGTCGCTTGCG
GTATTCGGAATCTTGCACGCCCTCGCTCAAGCCTTCGTCACTGGTCCCGCCACCAAACGTTTCGGCGAGA
AGCAGGCCATTATCGCCGGCATGGCGGCCGACGCGCTGGGCTACGTCTTGCTGGCGTTCGCGACGCGAGG
CTGGATGGCCTTCCCCATTATGATTCTTCTCGCTTCCGGCGGCATCGGGATGCCCGCGTTGCAGGCCATG
CTGTCCAGGCAGGTAGATGACGACCATCAGGGACAGCTTCAAGGATCGCTCGCGGCTCTTACCAGCCAGC
AAAAGGCCAGGAACCGTAAAAAGGCCGCGTTGCTGGCGTTTTTCCATAGGCTCCGCCCCCCTGACGAGCA
TCACAAAAATCGACGCTCAAGTCAGAGGTGGCGAAACCCGACAGGACTATAAAGATACCAGGCGTTTCCC
CCTGGAAGCTCCCTCGTGCGCTCTCCTGTTCCGACCCTGCCGCTTACCGGATACCTGTCCGCCTTTCTCC
CTTCGGGAAGCGTGGCGCTTTCTCAATGCTCACGCTGTAGGTATCTCAGTTCGGTGTAGGTCGTTCGCTC
CAAGCTGGGCTGTGTGCACGAACCCCCCGTTCAGCCCGACCGCTGCGCCTTATCCGGTAACTATCGTCTT
GAGTCCAACCCGGTAAGACACGACTTATCGCCACTGGCAGCAGCCACTGGTAACAGGATTAGCAGAGCGA
GGTATGTAGGCGGTGCTACAGAGTTCTTGAAGTGGTGGCCTAACTACGGCTACACTAGAAGGACAGTATT
TGGTATCTGCGCTCTGCTGAAGCCAGTTACCTTCGGAAAAAGAGTTGGTAGCTCTTGATCCGGCAAACAA
ACCACCGCTGGTAGCGGTGGTTTTTTTGTTTGCAAGCAGCAGATTACGCGCAGAAAAAAAGGATCTCAAG
AAGATCCTTTGATCTTTTCTACGGGGTCTGACGCTCAGTGGAACGAAAACTCACGTTAAGGGATTTTGGT
CATGAGATTATCAAAAAGGATCTTCACCTAGATCCTTTTAAATTAAAAATGAAGTTTTAAATCAATCTAA
AGTATATATGAGTAAACTTGGTCTGACAGTTACCAATGCTTAATCAGTGAGGCACCTATCTCAGCGATCT
GTCTATTTCGTTCATCCATAGTTGCCTGACTCCCCGTCGTGTAGATAACTACGATACGGGAGGGCTTACC
ATCTGGCCCCAGTGCTGCAATGATACCGCGAGACCCACGCTCACCGGCTCCAGATTTATCAGCAATAAAC
CAGCCAGCCGGAAGGGCCGAGCGCAGAAGTGGTCCTGCAACTTTATCCGCCTCCATCCAGTCTATTAATT
GTTGCCGGGAAGCTAGAGTAAGTAGTTCGCCAGTTAATAGTTTGCGCAACGTTGTTGCCATTGCTGCAGG
CATCGTGGTGTCACGCTCGTCGTTTGGTATGGCTTCATTCAGCTCCGGTTCCCAACGATCAAGGCGAGTT
ACATGATCCCCCATGTTGTGCAAAAAAGCGGTTAGCTCCTTCGGTCCTCCGATCGTTGTCAGAAGTAAGT
TGGCCGCAGTGTTATCACTCATGGTTATGGCAGCACTGCATAATTCTCTTACTGTCATGCCATCCGTAAG
ATGCTTTTCTGTGACTGGTGAGTACTCAACCAAGTCATTCTGAGAATAGTGTATGCGGCGACCGAGTTGC
TCTTGCCCGGCGTCAACACGGGATAATACCGCGCCACATAGCAGAACTTTAAAAGTGCTCATCATTGGAA
AACGTTCTTCGGGGCGAAAACTCTCAAGGATCTTACCGCTGTTGAGATCCAGTTCGATGTAACCCACTCG
TGCACCCAACTGATCTTCAGCATCTTTTACTTTCACCAGCGTTTCTGGGTGAGCAAAAACAGGAAGGCAA
AATGCCGCAAAAAAGGGAATAAGGGCGACACGGAAATGTTGAATACTCATACTCTTCCTTTTTCAATATT
ATTGAAGCATTTATCAGGGTTATTGTCTCATGAGCGGATACATATTTGAATGTATTTAGAAAAATAAACA
AATAGGGGTTCCGCGCACATTTCCCCGAAAAGTGCCACCTGACGTCTAAGAAACCATTATTATCATGACA
TTAACCTATAAAAATAGGCGTATCACGAGGCCCTTTCGT
